>Addgene plasmid #54718 | wtKikGR-N1 | depositor partial sequence | sequence record 85115 | insert sequence
TAACAACTCCGCCCCATTGACGCAAATGGGCGGTAGGCGTGTACGGTGGGAGGTCTATATAAGCAGAGCT
GGTTTAGTGAACCGTCAGATCCGCTAGCGCTACCGGACTCAGATCTCGAGCTCAAGCTTCGAATTCTGCA
GTCGACGGTACCGCGGGCCCGGGATCCACCGGTCGCCACCATGGTGAGTGTGATTACATCAGAAATGAAG
ATCGAGCTGCGTATGGAAGGCGCTGTAAACGGGCACAAGTTCGTGATTACAGGGAAAGGAAGTGGCCAGC
CTTTCGAGGGAATACAGAATGTGGACCTGACAGTCATAGAGGGCGGACCTCTTCCTTTTGCTTTCGATAT
CCTGACAACAGCATTCCATTACGGCAACCGGGTATTTGTCGAATACCCAGAAGAAATAGTAGACTACTTC
AAGCAGTCGTTTCCTGAGGGTTATTCTTGGGAACGAAGCATGAGTTACGAAGACGGGGGAATTTGCCTCG
CCACAAACAATATAACGATGAAGAAAGACGGCAGCAACTGTTTTGTCAATGAAATTCGATTTGATGGTGT
GAACTTTCCTGCCAATGGTCCAGTTATGCAGAGGAAGACCGTCAAATGGGAGCCATCCACTGAGAAAATG
TATGTGCGTGATGGAGTGCTGAAGGGTGATGTAAACATGGCTCTGTTGCTTCAAGGAGGTGGCCATTACC
GATGTGACTTCAGAACTACTTACAAAGCAAAGAAGGTTGTCCAGTTGCCAGACTATCACTTCGTGGATCA
TCAAATGGAGATAACAAGCCATGACAAGGATTACAACAAGGTTAAGCTGTATGAGCACGCTAAAGCTCAT
TCCGGGCTGCCAAGGCTGGCCAAGTAAGCGGCCGCGACTCTAGATCATAATCAGCCATACCACATTTGTA
GAGGTTTTACTTGCTTTAAAAAACCTCCCACACCTCCCCCTGAACCTGAAACATAAAATGAATGCAATTG
TTGTTGTTAACTTG
