>Addgene plasmid #54718 | wtKikGR-N1 | addgene partial sequence | sequence record 90516 | CMV-F 5'-CGCAAATGGGCGGTAGGCGTG-3'
AGTGAACCGTCAGATCCGCTAGCGCTACCGGACTCAGATCTCGAGCTCAAGCTTCGAATTCTGCAGTCGA
CGGTACCGCGGGCCCGGGATCCACCGGTCGCCACCATGGTGAGTGTGATTACATCAGAAATGAAGATCGA
GCTGCGTATGGAAGGCGCTGTAAACGGGCACAAGTTCGTGATTACAGGGAAAGGAAGTGGCCAGCCTTTC
GAGGGAATACAGAATGTGGACCTGACAGTCATAGAGGGCGGACCTCTTCCTTTTGCTTTCGATATCCTGA
CAACAGCATTCCATTACGGCAACCGGGTATTTGTCGAATACCCAGAAGAAATAGTAGACTACTTCAAGCA
GTCGTTTCCTGAGGGTTATTCTTGGGAACGAAGCATGAGTTACGAAGACGGGGGAATTTGCCTCGCCACA
AACAATATAACGATGAAGAAAGACGGCAGCAACTGTTTTGTCAATGAAATTCGATTTGATGGTGTGAACT
TTCCTGCCAATGGTCCAGTTATGCAGAGGAAGACCGTCAAATGGGAGCCATCCACTGAGAAAATGTATGT
GCGTGATGGAGTGCTGAAGGGTGATGTAAACATGGCTCTGTTGCTTCAAGGAGGTGGCCATTACCGATGT
GACTTCAGAACTACTTACAAAGCAAAGAAGGTTGTCCAGTTGCCAGACTATCACTTCGTGGATCATCAAA
TGGAGATAACAAGCCATGACAAGGATTACAACAAGGTTAAGCTGTATGAGCACGCTAAAGCTCATTCCGG
GCTGCCAAGGCTGGCCAAGTAAGCGGCCGCGACTCTAGATCATAATCAGCCATACCACATTTGTAGAGGT
T
