[The description below was written by a language model from this plasmid's Addgene catalogue record.]
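Description:
wtKikGR-N1 is an empty mammalian expression backbone of about 4.75 kb, designed for building fusions in which a protein of interest is placed upstream of the fluorescent protein wtKikGR. The "N1" designation refers to this cloning layout: a gene inserted in frame ahead of the fluorescent protein coding sequence yields a product carrying wtKikGR at its C terminus. No insert is present in the deposited plasmid. It therefore serves as a starting vector for cloning, and probably also as a control expressing the fluorescent protein without a fusion partner.

The plasmid is propagated in E. coli as a high-copy construct under kanamycin selection. It also carries a neomycin resistance marker, so transfected mammalian cells can be selected with G418, for example to derive stable lines. The record gives no feature table. The promoter driving expression, the origin of replication, the polyadenylation signals and the composition of the cloning site are therefore not stated.

The two pairs of spectral values recorded for wtKikGR, excitation/emission at 507/517 nm and at 583/593 nm, reflect its nature as a photoconvertible protein. It has a green-emitting state and a red-emitting state, and KikGR-type proteins are generally switched from green to red by violet or near-UV illumination. Fusions built in this vector are typically used to follow protein localization in living cells. They also allow optical highlighting, in which a chosen subpopulation of molecules, organelles or cells is photoconverted and then tracked over time against the unconverted green pool. The "wt" prefix suggests the original form of the protein rather than an engineered variant, though the record does not elaborate on this.
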