Addgene plasmid #54718: wtKikGR-N1
Purpose: (Empty Backbone) Localization: N1 Cloning Vector, Excitation: 507 / 583, Emission: 517 / 593
Depositing lab: Michael Davidson. Depositing organization: Florida State University, Tallahassee.
Backbone
  Vector backbone: wtKikGR-N1
  Backbone size (bp): 4750
  Vector type: Mammalian Expression
  Selectable markers: Neomycin (select with G418)
  Tag / fusion protein: wtKikGR (C terminal on backbone)
Growth in bacteria
  Bacterial resistance: Kanamycin, 50 μg/mL
  Growth temperature: 37°C
  Growth strain: DH5alpha
  Copy number: High Copy
Gene/Insert
  Gene/Insert name: None
  Tag / fusion protein: wtKikGR (C terminal on backbone)
Terms and licenses: Academic/Nonprofit Terms; Industry Terms
Depositor comments: . Excitation = 507 / 583; Emission = 517 / 593
How to cite: wtKikGR-N1 was a gift from Michael Davidson (Addgene plasmid # 54718 ; http://n2t.net/addgene:54718 ; RRID:Addgene_54718)
